Addgene plasmid #49369: pRF-QacR
Depositing lab: Christopher Voigt. Depositing organization: Massachusetts Institute of Technology. Publication: Genomic mining of prokaryotic repressors for orthogonal logic gates. Stanton BC, Nielsen AA, Tamsir A, Clancy K, Peterson T, Voigt CA. Nat Chem Biol. 2013 Dec 8. doi: 10.1038/nchembio.1411. PubMed 24316737.
Backbone
  Vector backbone: pEXT20
  Vector type: Bacterial Expression, Synthetic Biology
Growth in bacteria
  Bacterial resistance: Ampicillin, 100 μg/mL
  Growth temperature: 37°C
  Growth strain: DH10B
  Copy number: Low Copy
Gene/Insert
  Gene/Insert name: QacR repressor
  Species: Staphylococcus aureus
  Cloning method: Ligation Independent Cloning
  Sequencing primers: 5′ NA; 3′ EGFP-N
Terms and licenses: Academic/Nonprofit Terms; Industry Terms: Not Available to Industry
Depositor comments: Plasmid also contains YFP reporter (whose expression is controlled by a constitutive promoter containing an operator site for the indicated repressor).
How to cite: pRF-QacR was a gift from Christopher Voigt (Addgene plasmid # 49369 ; http://n2t.net/addgene:49369 ; RRID:Addgene_49369)
