[The description below was written by a language model from this plasmid's Addgene catalogue record and pLannotate feature annotations shown in this document.]
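Description:
pRF-QacR is a bacterial expression and synthetic-biology plasmid built on the pEXT20 backbone. It places a repressor and its matching reporter on one molecule so that the repressor's input–output behaviour can be measured in E. coli. It is selected with ampicillin through a bla cassette and is catalogued as low copy. The feature table shows a complete p15A origin, which presumably drives replication, together with an f1 phage origin. It also lists short fragments of a ColE1-type origin, an RSF origin, bom, and chloramphenicol and tetracycline resistance genes; these look like remnants of earlier vector assembly rather than working parts.

The insert is the Staphylococcus aureus QacR repressor, a transcription factor that binds a long operator at the qacA promoter and is released by various cationic lipophilic compounds. Its coding sequence sits downstream of a tac promoter carrying a symmetric lac operator. A plasmid-borne lacI gene with its own promoter fragment supplies Lac repressor, so QacR levels should be titratable with IPTG. Transcription of qacR ends at rrnB T1 and T7Te terminators.

Immediately downstream is a J23119-derived constitutive promoter fragment followed by EYFP. The depositor notes that this promoter contains an operator site for the repressor, so increasing QacR expression lowers yellow fluorescence, in effect a NOT gate. rrnB T1 and T2 terminators lie just past the plasmid's numbering origin and so follow the reporter. A luxR coding sequence is also annotated next to lacI, but the record does not explain its role in this construct. The plasmid comes from work on mining prokaryotic repressors for orthogonal logic gates, where constructs of this kind serve to characterise repressor response functions and cross-reactivity.
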