Features (pLannotate 1.2.2; 23 found; start..end, strand, type, name):
     91..206     +  ncRNA          5S rRNA: Accession: RF00001 - 5S ribosomal RNA
    210..296     +  terminator     rrnB T1 terminator: Escherichia coli rrnB; transcription terminator T1 from the E. coli rrnB gene
    388..415     +  terminator     rrnB T2 terminator: transcription terminator T2 from the E. coli rrnB gene
    434..523     +  promoter       AmpR promoter: bla
    526..1386    +  CDS            AmpR: β-lactamase; bla; confers resistance to ampicillin, carbenicillin, and related antibiotics
   1428..1883    +  rep_origin     f1 ori (sequence partly withheld): f1 bacteriophage origin of replication; arrow indicates direction of (+) strand synthesis
   1994..2227    +  rep_origin     ori (fragment): high-copy-number ColE1/pMB1/pBR322/pUC origin of replication
   2438..2583    -  CDS            CmR (fragment): chloramphenicol acetyltransferase; cat; confers resistance to chloramphenicol
   2585..2606    +  misc_feature   bom (fragment): basis of mobility region from pBR322
   2705..2760    -  rep_origin     RSF ori (fragment): Plasmids containing the RSF 1030 origin of replication can be propagated in E. coli cells that contain additional plasmids with compatible origins.
   2848..3393    -  rep_origin     p15A ori: Plasmids containing the medium-copy-number p15A origin of replication can be propagated in E. coli cells that contain a second plasmid with the ColE1 origin.
   3426..3546    -  CDS            TcR (fragment): tetracycline efflux protein; tet; confers resistance to tetracycline
   3556..3574    +  promoter       tet promoter (fragment): E. coli promoter for tetracycline efflux protein gene
   3670..4419    -  CDS            luxR: LUXR_ALIFS - Experimental evidence at protein level: Swiss-Prot protein existence level 1. Transcriptional activator of the bioluminescence operon. Binds to the OHHL autoinducer. From Aliivibrio fischeri (Vibrio fischeri).
   4462..5541    -  CDS            lacI: LACI_ECOLI - Experimental evidence at protein level: Swiss-Prot protein existence level 1. Repressor of the lactose operon. Binds allolactose as an inducer. From Escherichia coli (strain K12).
   5542..5615    -  promoter       lacI promoter (fragment): lacI
   5676..5704    +  promoter       tac promoter: strong E. coli promoter; hybrid between the trp and lac UV5 promoters
   5710..5729    -  protein_bind   lac operator (symmetric): The lac repressor binds to the lac operator to inhibit transcription in E. coli. This inhibition can be relieved by adding lactose or isopropyl-β-D-thiogalactopyranoside (IPTG). The symmetric lac operator was optimized for tight binding of lac repressor. lac repressor encoded by lacI
   5767..6330    +  CDS            qacR: QACR_STAAM - Experimental evidence at protein level: Swiss-Prot protein existence level 1. Transcriptional repressor of qacA. Binds to IR1, an unusually long 28 bp operator, which is located downstream from the qacA promoter and overlaps its transcription start site. QacR is induced from its IR1 site by binding to one of many structurally dissimilar cationic lipophilic compounds, which are also substrates of QacA (By similarity). From Staphylococcus aureus (strain Mu50 / ATCC 700699).
   6357..6428    +  terminator     rrnB T1 terminator: transcription terminator T1 from the E. coli rrnB gene
   6444..6471    +  terminator     T7Te terminator: phage T7 early transcription terminator
   6502..6522    +  promoter       J23119(SpeI) promoter (fragment): bacterial promoter (Registry of Standard Biological Parts BBa J23119) modified to end with an SpeI site
   6581..7300    +  CDS            EYFP: enhanced YFP mammalian codon-optimized
>Addgene plasmid #49369 | pRF-QacR | depositor full sequence | sequence record 73336 | Full Sequence
TAAGCTTGGCTGTTTTGGCGGATGAGAGAAGATTTTCAGCCTGATACAGATTAAATCAGAACGCAGAAGC
GGTCTGATAAAACAGAATTTGCCTGGCGGCAGTAGCGCGGTGGTCCCACCTGACCCCATGCCGAACTCAG
AAGTGAAACGCCGTAGCGCCGATGGTAGTGTGGGGTCTCCCCATGCGAGAGTAGGGAACTGCCAGGCATC
AAATAAAACGAAAGGCTCAGTCGAAAGACTGGGCCTTTCGTTTTATCTGTTGTTTGTCGGTGAACGCTCT
CCTGAGTAGGACAAATCCGCCGGGAGCGGATTTGAACGTTGCGAAGCAACGGCCCGGAGGGTGGCGGGCA
GGACGCCCGCCATAAACTGCCAGGCATCAAATTAAGCAGAAGGCCATCCTGACGGATGGCCTTTTTGCGT
TTCTACAAACTCTTTTGTTTATTTTTCTAAATACATTCAAATATGTATCCGCTCATGAGACAATAACCCT
GATAAATGCTTCAATAATATTGAAAAAGGAAGACTATGAGTATTCAACATTTCCGTGTCGCCCTTATTCC
CTTTTTTGCGGCATTTTGCCTTCCTGTTTTTGCTCACCCAGAAACGCTGGTGAAAGTAAAAGATGCTGAA
GATCAGTTGGGTGCACGAGTGGGTTACATCGAACTGGATCTCAACAGCGGTAAGATCCTTGAGAGTTTTC
GCCCCGAAGAACGTTTTCCAATGATGAGCACTTTTAAAGTTCTGCTATGTGGCGCGGTATTATCCCGTGT
TGACGCCGGGCAAGAGCAACTCGGTCGCCGCATACACTATTCTCAGAATGACTTGGTTGAGTACTCACCA
GTCACAGAAAAGCATCTTACGGATGGCATGACAGTAAGAGAATTATGCAGTGCTGCCATAACCATGAGTG
ATAACACTGCGGCCAACTTACTTCTGACAACGATCGGAGGACCGAAGGAGCTAACCGCTTTTTTGCACAA
CATGGGGGATCATGTAACTCGCCTTGATCGTTGGGAACCGGAGCTGAATGAAGCCATACCAAACGACGAG
CGTGACACCACGATGCCTGCAGCAATGGCAACAACGTTGCGCAAACTATTAACTGGCGAACTACTTACTC
TAGCTTCCCGGCAACAATTAATAGACTGGATGGAGGCGGATAAAGTTGCAGGACCACTTCTGCGCTCGGC
CCTTCCGGCTGGCTGGTTTATTGCTGATAAATCTGGAGCCGGTGAGCGTGGGTCTCGCGGTATCATTGCA
GCACTGGGGCCAGATGGTAAGCCCTCCCGTATCGTAGTTATCTACACGACGGGGAGTCAGGCAACTATGG
ATGAACGAAATAGACAGATCGCTGAGATAGGTGCCTCACTGATTAAGCATTGGTAACTGTCAGACCAAGT
TTACTCATATATACTTTAGATTGATT
[125 nt withheld, positions 1427-1551]
C
[141 nt withheld, positions 1553-1693]
CCTTTGACGTTGGAGTCCACGTTCTTTAATAGTGGACTCTTGTTCCAAACTTGAACAACACTCAACCCTA
TCTCGGGCTATTCTTTTGATTTATAAGGGATTTTGCCGATTTCGGCCTATTGGTTAAAAAATGAGCTGAT
TTAACAAAAATTTAACGCGAATTTTAACAAAATATTAACGTTTACAATTTAAAAGGATCTAGGTGAAGAT
CCTTTTTGATAATCTCATGACCAAAATCCCTTAACGTGAGTTTTCGTTCCACTGAGCGTCAGACCCCGTA
GAAAAGATCAAAGGATCTTCTTGAGATCCTTTTTTTCTGCGCGTAATCTGCTGCTTGCAAACAAAAAAAC
CACCGCTACCAGCGGTGGTTTGTTTGCCGGATCAAGAGCTACCAACTCTTTTTCCGAAGGTAACTGGCTT
CAGCAGAGCGCAGATACCAAATACTGTCCTTCTAGTGTAGCCGTAGTTAGGCCACCACTTCAAGAACTCT
GTAGCACCGCCTACATACCTCGCTCTGCTAATCCTGTTACCAGTCAGGCATTTGAGAAGCACACGGTCAC
ACTGCTTCCGGTAGTCAATAAACCGGTAAACCAGCAATAGACATAAGCGGCTATTTAACGACCCTGCCCT
GAACCGACGACCGGGTCGAATTTGCTTTCGAATTTCTGCCATTCATCCGCTTATTATCACTTATTCAGGC
GTAGCACCAGGCGTTTAAGGGCACCAATAACTGCCTTAAAAAAATTACGCCCCGCCCTGCCACTCATCGC
AGTACTGTTGTAATTCATTAAGCATTCTGCCGACATGGAAGCCATCACAGACGGCATGATGAACCTGAAT
CGCCAGCGGCATCAGCACCTTGTCGCCTTGCGTATAATATTTGCCCATGGCTAGCGGAGTGTATACTGGC
TTACTATGTTGGCACTGATGAGGGTGTCAGTGAAGTGCTTCATGTGGCAGGAGAAAAAAGGCTGCACCGG
TGCGTCAGCAGAATATGTGATACAGGATATATTCCGCTTCCTCGCTCACTGACTCGCTACGCTCGGTCGT
TCGACTGCGGCGAGCGGAAATGGCTTACGAACGGGGCGGAGATTTCCTGGAAGATGCCAGGAAGATACTT
AACAGGGAAGTGAGAGGGCCGCGGCAAAGCCGTTTTTCCATAGGCTCCGCCCCCCTGACAAGCATCACGA
AATCTGACGCTCAAATCAGTGGTGGCGAAACCCGACAGGACTATAAAGATACCAGGCGTTTCCCCCTGGC
GGCTCCCTCGTGCGCTCTCCTGTTCCTGCCTTTCGGTTTACCGGTGTCATTCCGCTGTTATGGCCGCGTT
TGTCTCATTCCACGCCTGACACTCAGTTCCGGGTAGGCAGTTCGCTCCAAGCTGGACTGTATGCACGAAC
CCCCCGTTCAGTCCGACCGCTGCGCCTTATCCGGTAACTATCGTCTTGAGTCCAACCCGGAAAGACATGC
AAAAGCACCACTGGCAGCAGCCACTGGTAATTGATTTAGAGGAGTTAGTCTTGAAGTCATGCGCCGGTTA
AGGCTAAACTGAAAGGACAAGTTTTGGTGACTGCGCTCCTCCAAGCCAGTTACCTCGGTTCAAAGAGTTG
GTAGCTCAGAGAACCTTCGAAAAACCGCCCTGCAAGGCGGTTTTTTCGTTTTCAGAGCAAGAGATTACGC
GCAGACCAAAACGATCTCAAGAAGATCATCTTATTAATCAGATAAAATATTTGCTCATGAGCCCGAAGTG
GCGAGCCCGATCTTCCCCATCGGTGATGTCGGCGATATAGGCGCCAGCAACCGCACCTGTGGCGCCGGTG
ATGCCGGCCACGATGCGTCCGGCGTAGAGGATCTGCTCATGTTTGACAGCTTATCATCGATGCATAATGT
GCCTGTCAAATGGACGAAGCAGGGATTCTGCAAACCCTATGCTACTCCCTCGAGCCGTCAATTGTCTGAT
TCGTTACCAATTATTAATTTTTAAAGTATGGGCAATCAATTGCTCCTGTTAAAATTGCTTTAGAAATACT
TTGGCAGCGGTTTGTTGTATTGAGTTTCATTTGCGCATTGGTTAAATGGAAAGTGACAGTACGCTCACTG
CAACCTAATATTTTTGAAATATCCCAAGAGCTTTTTCCTTCGCATGCCCACGCTAAACATTCTTTTTCTC
TTTTGGTTAAATCGTTGTTTGATTTATTATTTGCTATATTTATTTTTCGATAATTATCAACTAGAGAAGG
AACAATTAATGGTATGTTCATACACGCATGTAAAAATAAACTATCTATATAGTTGTCTTTTTCTGAATGT
GCAAAACTAAGCATTCCGAAGCCATTGTTAGCCGTATGAATAGGGAAACTAAACCCAGTGATAAGACCTG
ATGTTTTCGCTTCTTTAATTACATTTGGAGATTTTTTATTTACAGCATTGTTTTCAAATATATTCCAATT
AATTGGTGAATGATTGGAGTTAGAATAATCTACTATAGGATCATATTTTATTAAATTAGCGTCATCATAA
TATTGCCTCCATTTTTTAGGGTAATTATCTAGGATTGAAATATCAGATTTAACCATAGAATGAGGATAAA
TGATCGCGAGTAAATAATATTCACAATGTACCATTTTAGTCATATCAGATAAGCATTGATTAATATCATT
ATTGCTTCTACAAGCTTTAATTTTATTAATTATTCTGTATGTGTCGTCGGCATTTATGTTTTTCATCGAG
GCCTTTCCTGTGTGACCCGCTGGAATAGGATCTTATCACTGCCCGCTTTCCAGTCGGGAAACCTGTCGTG
CCAGCTGCATTAATGAATCGGCCAACGCGCGGGGAGAGGCGGTTTGCGTATTGGGCGCCAGGGTGGTTTT
TCTTTTCACCAGTGAGACTGGCAACAGCTGATTGCCCTTCACCGCCTGGCCCTGAGAGAGTTGCAGCAAG
CGGTCCACGCTGGTTTGCCCCAGCAGGCGAAAATCCTGTTTGATGGTGGTTAACGGCGGGATATAACATG
AGCTATCTTCGGTATCGTCGTATCCCACTACCGAGATATCCGCACCAACGCGCAGCCCGGACTCGGTAAT
GGCGCGCATTGCGCCCAGCGCCATCTGATCGTTGGCAACCAGCATCGCAGTGGGAACGATGCCCTCATTC
AGCATTTGCATGGTTTGTTGAAAACCGGACATGGCACTCCAGTCGCCTTCCCGTTCCGCTATCGGCTGAA
TTTGATTGCGAGTGAGATATTTATGCCAGCCAGCCAGACGCAGACGCGCCGAGACAGAACTTAATGGGCC
CGCTAACAGCGCGATTTGCTGGTGACCCAATGCGACCAGATGCTCCACGCCCAGTCGCGTACCGTCCTCA
TGGGAGAAAATAATACTGTTGATGGGTGTCTGGTCAGAGACATCAAGAAATAACGCCGGAACATTAGTGC
AGGCAGCTTCCACAGCAATGGCATCCTGGTCATCCAGCGGATAGTTAATGATCAGCCCACTGACGCGTTG
CGCGAGAAGATTGTGCACCGCCGCTTTACAGGCTTCGACGCCGCTTCGTTCTACCATCGACACCACCACG
CTGGCACCCAGTTGATCGGCGCGAGATTTAATCGCCGCGACAATTTGCGACGGCGCGTGCAGGGCCAGAC
TGGAGGTGGCAACGCCAATCAGCAACGACTGTTTGCCCGCCAGTTGTTGTGCCACGCGGTTGGGAATGTA
ATTCAGCTCCGCCATCGCCGCTTCCACTTTTTCCCGCGTTTTCGCAGAAACGTGGCTGGCCTGGTTCACC
ACGCGGGAAACGGTCTGATAAGAGACACCGGCATACTCTGCGACATCGTATAACGTTACTGGTTTCATAT
TCACCACCCTGAATTGACTCTCTTCCGGGCGCTATCATGCCATACCGCGAAAGGTTTTGCGCCATTCGAT
GGCGCGCCGCTTCGTCAGGCCACATAGCTTTCTTGTTCTGATCGGAACGATCGTTGGCTGTGTTGACAAT
TAATCATCGGCTCGTATAATGTGTGGAATTGTGAGCGCTCACAATTGCCATGCCATTGGCTTTTCACACA
GGACACCGGTTAGATGAACCTGAAAGATAAAATTCTGGGCGTTGCCAAAGAACTGTTTATCAAAAATGGC
TATAACGCAACCACCACCGGTGAAATTGTTAAACTGAGCGAAAGCAGCAAAGGCAATCTGTATTATCACT
TTAAAACCAAAGAGAACCTGTTTCTGGAAATCCTGAACATCGAAGAAAGCAAATGGCAAGAGCAGTGGAA
AAAAGAACAAATCAAATGCAAAACCAACCGCGAGAAATTCTATCTGTATAATGAACTGAGCCTGACCACC
GAATATTACTATCCGCTGCAGAATGCCATCATCGAGTTTTATACCGAGTACTATAAAACCAACAGCATCA
ACGAGAAAATGAACAAACTGGAAAACAAATACATCGATGCCTACCACGTGATCTTTAAAGAAGGTAATCT
GAACGGCGAATGGTGCATTAATGATGTTAATGCCGTGAGCAAAATTGCAGCAAATGCCGTTAATGGCATT
GTTACCTTTACCCATGAGCAGAATATCAACGAACGCATTAAACTGATGAACAAATTCAGCCAGATCTTTC
TGAATGGCCTGAGCAAATAAGGACTGCGACGTTCTCCAGGCATCAAATAAAACGAAAGGCTCAGTCGAAA
GACTGGGCCTTTCGTTTTATCTGTTGTTTGTCGGTGAACGCTCTCTACTAGAGTCACACTGGCTCACCTT
CGGGTGGGCCTTTCTGCGTTTATAGTCAATTGTCTGATTCGTTACCAATTGACAGCTAGCTCAGTCCTAC
TTTAGTATAGAGACTGAGCGGTCGGTCTATATACTAGAGAAAGAGGAGAAATACTAGATGGTGAGCAAGG
GCGAGGAGCTGTTCACCGGGGTGGTGCCCATCCTGGTCGAGCTGGACGGCGACGTAAACGGCCACAAGTT
CAGCGTGTCCGGCGAGGGCGAGGGCGATGCCACCTACGGCAAGCTGACCCTGAAGTTCATCTGCACCACC
GGCAAGCTGCCCGTGCCCTGGCCCACCCTCGTGACCACCTTCGGCTACGGCCTGCAATGCTTCGCCCGCT
ACCCCGACCACATGAAGCTGCACGACTTCTTCAAGTCCGCCATGCCCGAAGGCTACGTCCAGGAGCGCAC
CATCTTCTTCAAGGACGACGGCAACTACAAGACCCGCGCCGAGGTGAAGTTCGAGGGCGACACCCTGGTG
AACCGCATCGAGCTGAAGGGCATCGACTTCAAGGAGGACGGCAACATCCTGGGGCACAAGCTGGAGTACA
ACTACAACAGCCACAACGTCTATATCATGGCCGACAAGCAGAAGAACGGCATCAAGGTGAACTTCAAGAT
CCGCCACAACATCGAGGACGGCAGCGTGCAGCTCGCCGACCACTACCAGCAGAACACCCCCATCGGCGAC
GGCCCCGTGCTGCTGCCCGACAACCACTACCTGAGCTACCAGTCCGCCCTGAGCAAAGACCCCAACGAGA
AGCGCGATCACATGGTCCTGCTGGAGTTCGTGACCGCCGCCGGGATCACTCTCGGCATGGACGAGCTGTA
CAAGTAA
