>Addgene plasmid #49369 | pRF-QacR | depositor partial sequence | sequence record 73337 | QacR coding sequence
ATGAACCTGAAAGATAAAATTCTGGGCGTTGCCAAAGAACTGTTTATCAAAAATGGCTATAACGCAACCA
CCACCGGTGAAATTGTTAAACTGAGCGAAAGCAGCAAAGGCAATCTGTATTATCACTTTAAAACCAAAGA
GAACCTGTTTCTGGAAATCCTGAACATCGAAGAAAGCAAATGGCAAGAGCAGTGGAAAAAAGAACAAATC
AAATGCAAAACCAACCGCGAGAAATTCTATCTGTATAATGAACTGAGCCTGACCACCGAATATTACTATC
CGCTGCAGAATGCCATCATCGAGTTTTATACCGAGTACTATAAAACCAACAGCATCAACGAGAAAATGAA
CAAACTGGAAAACAAATACATCGATGCCTACCACGTGATCTTTAAAGAAGGTAATCTGAACGGCGAATGG
TGCATTAATGATGTTAATGCCGTGAGCAAAATTGCAGCAAATGCCGTTAATGGCATTGTTACCTTTACCC
ATGAGCAGAATATCAACGAACGCATTAAACTGATGAACAAATTCAGCCAGATCTTTCTGAATGGCCTGAG
CAAATAA
