>Addgene plasmid #49369 | pRF-QacR | depositor partial sequence | sequence record 73338 | YFP promoter (QacR operator sequence listed in capital letters)
TTCGTTACCAATTGACAGCTAGCTCAGTCCTACTTTAGTATAGAGACTGAGCGGTCGGTCTATA
