>Addgene plasmid #49369 | pRF-QacR | addgene partial sequence | sequence record 74780 | pTrcHis_rev
AATCTTCTCTCATCCGCCAAAACAGCCAAGCTTATTACTTGTACAGCTCGTCCATGCCGAGAGTGATCCC
GGCGGCGGTCACGAACTCCAGCAGGACCATGTGATCGCGCTTCTCGTTGGGGTCTTTGCTCAGGGCGGAC
TGGTAGCTCAGGTAGTGGTTGTCGGGCAGCAGCACGGGGCCGTCGCCGATGGGGGTGTTCTGCTGGTAGT
GGTCGGCGAGCTGCACGCTGCCGTCCTCGATGTTGTGGCGGATCTTGAAGTTCACCTTGATGCCGTTCTT
CTGCTTGTCGGCCATGATATAGACGTTGTGGCTGTTGTAGTTGTACTCCAGCTTGTGCCCCAGGATGTTG
CCGTCCTCCTTGAAGTCGATGCCCTTCAGCTCGATGCGGTTCACCAGGGTGTCGCCCTCGAACTTCACCT
CGGCGCGGGTCTTGTAGTTGCCGTCGTCCTTGAAGAAGATGGTGCGCTCCTGGACGTAGCCTTCGGGCAT
GGCGGACTTGAAGAAGTCGTGCAGCTTCATGTGGTCGGGGTAGCGGGCGAAGCATTGCAGGCCGTAGCCG
AAGGTGGTCACGAGGGTGGGCCAGGGCACGGGCAGCTTGCCGGTGGTGCAGATGAACTTCAGGGTCAGCT
TGCCGTAGGTGGCATCGCCCTCGCCCTCGCCGGACACGCTGAACTTGTGGCCGTTTACGTCGCCGTCCAG
CTCGACCAGGATGGGCACCACCCCGGTGAACAGCTCCTCGCCCTTGCTCACCATCTAGTATTTCTCCTCT
TTCTCTAGTATATAGACCGACCGCTCAGTCTCTATACTAAAGTAGGACTGAGCTAGCTGTCAATTGGTAA
CGAATCAGACAATTGACTATAAACGCAGAAAGGCCCACCCGAAGGTGAGCCAGTGTGACTCTAGTAGAGA
GCGTTCACCGACAAACAACAGATAAAACGAAAGGCCCAGTCTTTCGACTGAGCCTTTCGTTTTATTTGAT
GCCTGGG
