>Addgene plasmid #49369 | pRF-QacR | addgene partial sequence | sequence record 75598 | EGFP_N
CCGGTGAACAGCTCCTCGCCCTTGCTCACCATCTAGTATTTCTCCTCTTTCTCTAGTATATAGACCGACC
GCTCAGTCTCTATACTAAAGTAGGACTGAGCTAGCTGTCAATTGGTAACGAATCAGACAATTGACTATAA
ACGCAGAAAGGCCCACCCGAAGGTGAGCCAGTGTGACTCTAGTAGAGAGCGTTCACCGACAAACAACAGA
TAAAACGAAAGGCCCAGTCTTTCGACTGAGCCTTTCGTTTTATTTGATGCCTGGAGAACGTCGCAGTCCT
TATTTGCTCAGGCCATTCAGAAAGATCTGGCTGAATTTGTTCATCAGTTTAATGCGTTCGTTGATATTCT
GCTCATGGGTAAAGGTAACAATGCCATTAACGGCATTTGCTGCAATTTTGCTCACGGCATTAACATCATT
AATGCACCATTCGCCGTTCAGATTACCTTCTTTAAAGATCACGTGGTAGGCATCGATGTATTTGTTTTCC
AGTTTGTTCATTTTCTCGTTGATGCTGTTGGTTTTATAGTACTCGGTATAAAACTCGATGATGGCATTCT
GCAGCGGATAGTAATATTCGGTGGTCAGGCTCAGTTCATTATACAGATAGAATTTCTCGCGGTTGGTTTT
GCATTTGATTTGTTCTTTTTTCCACTGCTCTTGCCATTTGCTTTCTTCGATGTTCAGGATTTCCAGAAAC
AGGTTCTCTTTGGTTTTAAAGTGATAATACAGATTGCCTTTGCTGCTTTCGCTCAGTTTAACAATTTCAC
CGGTGGTGGTTGCGTTATAGCCATTTTTGATAAACAGTTCTTTGGCAACGCCCAGAATTTTATCTTTCAG
GTTCATCTAACCGGTGTCCTGTGTGAAAAGCCAATGGCATGGCAATTGTGAGCGCTCACAATTCCACACA
TTATACGAGCCGATGATTAATTGTCAACACAGCCAACGATCGTTCCGATCAGAACAAGAAAGCTATGTGG
CCTGACGAAGCGGCGCGC
