>Addgene plasmid #49369 | pRF-QacR | addgene partial sequence | sequence record 75599 | lacI-F
AGGGCAATCAGCTGTTGCCAGTCTCACTGGTGAAAAGAAAAACCACCCTGGCGCCCAATACGCAAACCGC
CTCTCCCCGCGCGTTGGCCGATTCATTAATGCAGCTGGCACGACAGGTTTCCCGACTGGAAAGCGGGCAG
TGATAAGATCCTATTCCAGCGGGTCACACAGGAAAGGCCTCGATGAAAAACATAAATGCCGACGACACAT
ACAGAATAATTAATAAAATTAAAGCTTGTAGAAGCAATAATGATATTAATCAATGCTTATCTGATATGAC
TAAAATGGTACATTGTGAATATTATTTACTCGCGATCATTTATCCTCATTCTATGGTTAAATCTGATATT
TCAATCCTAGATAATTACCCTAAAAAATGGAGGCAATATTATGATGACGCTAATTTAATAAAATATGATC
CTATAGTAGATTATTCTAACTCCAATCATTCACCAATTAATTGGAATATATTTGAAAACAATGCTGTAAA
TAAAAAATCTCCAAATGTAATTAAAGAAGCGAAAACATCAGGTCTTATCACTGGGTTTAGTTTCCCTATT
CATACGGCTAACAATGGCTTCGGAATGCTTAGTTTTGCACATTCAGAAAAAGACAACTATATAGATAGTT
TATTTTTACATGCGTGTATGAACATACCATTAATTGTTCCTTCTCTAGTTGATAATTATCGAAAAATAAA
TATAGCAAATAATAAATCAAACAACGATTTAACCAAAAGAGAAAAAGAATGTTTAGCGTGGGCATGCGAA
GGAAAAAGCTCTTGGGATATTTCAAAAATATTAGGTTGCAGTGAGCGTACTGTCACTTTCCATTTAACCA
ATGCGCAAATGAAACTCAATACAACAAACCGCTGCCAAAGTATTTCTAAAGCAATTTTAACAGGAGCAAT
TGATTGCCCATACTTTAAAAATTAATAATTGGTAACGAATCAGACAATTGACGGCTCGAGGGAGTAGCAT
AGGGTTTGCAGAATCCCTG
